>Addgene plasmid #246407 | pCMV6-AN-DDK_ NLS~K682R_K686R_K69R_K709R (4KR) POLH | addgene full sequence | sequence record 491741 | Addgene NGS Result
AACAAAATATTAACGCTTACAATTTCCATTCGCCATTCAGGCTGCGCAACTGTTGGGAAGGGCGATCGGT
GCGGGCCTCTTCGCTATTACGCCAGCTGGCGAAAGGGGGATGTGCTGCAAGGCGATTAAGTTGGGTAACG
CCAGGGTTTTCCCAGTCACGACGTTGTAAAACGACGGCCAGTGCCAAGCTGATCTATACATTGAATCAAT
ATTGGCAATTAGCCATATTAGTCATTGGTTATATAGCATAAATCAATATTGGCTATTGGCCATTGCATAC
GTTGTATCTATATCATAATATGTACATTTATATTGGCTCATGTCCAATATGACCGCCATGTTGACATTGA
TTATTGACTAGTTATTAATAGTAATCAATTACGGGGTCATTAGTTCATAGCCCATATATGGAGTTCCGCG
TTACATAACTTACGGTAAATGGCCCGCCTGGCTGACCGCCCAACGACCCCCGCCCATTGACGTCAATAAT
GACGTATGTTCCCATAGTAACGCCAATAGGGACTTTCCATTGACGTCAATGGGTGGAGTATTTACGGTAA
ACTGCCCACTTGGCAGTACATCAAGTGTATCATATGCCAAGTCCGCCCCCTATTGACGTCAATGACGGTA
AATGGCCCGCCTGGCATTATGCCCAGTACATGACCTTACGGGACTTTCCTACTTGGCAGTACATCTACGT
ATTAGTCATCGCTATTACCATGGTGATGCGGTTTTGGCAGTACACCAATGGGCGTGGATAGCGGTTTGAC
TCACGGGGATTTCCAAGTCTCCACCCCATTGACGTCAATGGGAGTTTGTTTTGGCACCAAAATCAACGGG
ACTTTCCAAAATGTCGTAATAACCCCGCCCCGTTGACGCAAATGGGCGGTAGGCGTGTACGGTGGGAGGT
CTATATAAGCAGAGCTCGTTTAGTGAACCGTCAGAATTTTGTAATACGACTCACTATAGGGCGGCCGGGA
ATTCGTCGACTGGATCCGGTACCGAGGAGATCTGCCGCCACCATGCCAAAGAAGAAGCGAAAGGTAGCAG
ATCCAGCCGATTACAAGGATGACGACGATAAGGCGATCGCCGATATCCATATGGCTACAGGACAGGATAG
AGTCGTCGCACTGGTGGATATGGATTGTTTCTTCGTGCAGGTGGAGCAGCGGCAGAACCCTCATCTGCGC
AACAAGCCATGCGCTGTGGTCCAGTACAAGTCCTGGAAAGGCGGGGGAATCATTGCAGTGTCTTATGAGG
CCAGAGCTTTCGGAGTCACCAGGAGCATGTGGGCCGACGATGCCAAGAAGCTGTGCCCCGACCTGCTGCT
GGCCCAGGTGAGGGAGTCCCGCGGCAAGGCAAATCTGACAAAATACCGAGAAGCCAGTGTGGAGGTCATG
GAAATCATGTCACGCTTTGCCGTGATCGAGCGAGCTAGTATTGACGAGGCCTACGTGGACCTGACCAGCG
CCGTGCAGGAGCGGCTCCAGAAGCTCCAGGGACAGCCAATCTCAGCCGACCTGCTGCCTAGCACCTACAT
TGAGGGGCTGCCTCAGGGACCAACCACAGCCGAGGAAACAGTGCAGAAGGAAGGAATGCGCAAACAGGGC
CTGTTCCAGTGGCTGGACAGCCTCCAGATCGATAACCTGACATCCCCCGACCTCCAGCTGACTGTGGGAG
CAGTGATCGTCGAGGAAATGAGAGCCGCTATTGAGAGGGAAACAGGCTTCCAGTGCAGCGCCGGGATTTC
CCACAATAAGGTGCTGGCAAAACTGGCCTGTGGCCTGAACAAGCCTAATCGGCAGACTCTGGTGTCACAC
GGGAGCGTCCCACAGCTGTTTTCCCAGATGCCCATCCGAAAGATTCGGTCTCTGGGCGGGAAACTGGGCG
CCAGTGTGATCGAGATTCTGGGGATCGAGTACATGGGAGAACTGACTCAGTTCACCGAGTCTCAGCTCCA
GAGTCACTTTGGCGAAAAGAACGGGTCTTGGCTGTATGCCATGTGCAGGGGGATCGAGCATGATCCCGTG
AAGCCTCGCCAGCTGCCTAAAACCATTGGATGTAGCAAGAATTTTCCAGGCAAAACTGCACTGGCCACCA
GAGAGCAGGTGCAGTGGTGGCTGCTCCAGCTGGCCCAGGAACTGGAGGAACGCCTGACTAAGGACCGAAA
CGACAATGATCGGGTGGCTACCCAGCTGGTGGTCAGCATCCGGGTCCAGGGGGATAAAAGACTGAGCTCC
CTGCGGAGATGCTGTGCCCTGACAAGGTACGACGCTCACAAGATGTCCCATGATGCTTTCACTGTGATCA
AAAACTGCAATACCTCCGGCATCCAGACAGAGTGGTCTCCCCCTCTGACCATGCTGTTCCTGTGCGCCAC
AAAGTTTAGTGCTTCAGCACCCTCTAGTTCAACAGACATTACTTCTTTTCTGAGCTCCGATCCTTCTAGT
CTGCCAAAGGTGCCCGTCACTTCAAGCGAGGCTAAAACCCAGGGAAGCGGCCCCGCTGTGACAGCAACTA
AGAAAGCAACTACCTCCCTGGAATCTTTCTTTCAGAAGGCAGCCGAGAGACAGAAGGTCAAAGAAGCCAG
CCTGTCCTCTCTGACCGCTCCCACACAGGCACCTATGAGCAACTCCCCTTCTAAACCATCTCTGCCCTTC
CAGACCAGTCAGTCAACCGGCACAGAGCCCTTCTTTAAGCAGAAAAGTCTGCTGCTGAAGCAGAAACAGC
TGAACAATAGTTCAGTGAGCTCCCCACAGCAGAACCCCTGGTCAAATTGCAAGGCCCTGCCTAATAGCCT
GCCAACTGAGTACCCCGGGTGCGTGCCTGTCTGTGAAGGAGTGAGCAAGCTGGAGGAATCTAGTAAAGCC
ACCCCTGCTGAGATGGACCTGGCTCACAACAGCCAGTCCATGCATGCTAGCAGCGCTTCTAAGAGTGTGC
TGGAAGTCACACAGAAAGCCACTCCAAATCCCAGCCTGCTGGCCGCC
[93 nt withheld, positions 2988-3080]
AAGAGCTTCCTCCAGCCTCACTCCTCTAACCCACAGGTGGTCAGTGCCGTGTCACATCAGGGCAGGAGGA
ACCCTAGATCCCCACTGGCTTGTACAAATAGGAGACCAAGACCCGAAGGAATGCAGACCCTGGAGAGCTT
TTTCAGACCACTGACTCACTAAGGATCCAAGCTTCTCGAGACGCGTTAAGCGGCCGCACTCGAGGTTTAA
ACGGCCGGCCGCGGTCATAGCTGTTTCCTGAACAGATCCCGGGTGGCATCCCTGTGACCCCTCCCCAGTG
CCTCTCCTGGCCCTGGAAGTTGCCACTCCAGTGCCCACCAGCCTTGTCCTAATAAAATTAAGTTGCATCA
TTTTGTCTGACTAGGTGTCCTTCTATAATATTATGGGGTGGAGGGGGGTGGTATGGAGCAAGGGGCAAGT
TGGGAAGACAACCTGTAGGGCCTGCGGGGTCTATTGGGAACCAAGCTGGAGTGCAGTGGCACAATCTTGG
CTCACTGCAATCTCCGCCTCCTGGGTTCAAGCGATTCTCCTGCCTCAGCCTCCCGAGTTGTTGGGATTCC
AGGCATGCATGACCAGGCTCAGCTAATTTTTGTTTTTTTGGTAGAGACGGGGTTTCACCATATTGGCCAG
GCTGGTCTCCAACTCCTAATCTCAGGTGATCTACCCACCTTGGCCTCCCAAATTGCTGGGATTACAGGCG
TGAACCACTGCTCCCTTCCCTGTCCTTCTGATTTTAAAATAACTATACCAGCAGGAGGACGTCCAGACAC
AGCATAGGCTACCTGGCCATGCCCAACCGGTGGGACATTTGAGTTGCTTGCTTGGCACTGTCCTCTCATG
CGTTGGGTCCACTCAGTAGATGCCTGTTGAATTGGGTACGCGGCCAGCTTGGCTGTGGAATGTGTGTCAG
TTAGGGTGTGGAAAGTCCCCAGGCTCCCCAGCAGGCAGAAGTATGCAAAGCATGCATCTCAATTAGTCAG
CAACCAGGTGTGGAAAGTCCCCAGGCTCCCCAGCAGGCAGAAGTATGCAAAGCATGCATCTCAATTAGTC
AGCAACCATAGTCCCGCCCCTAACTCCGCCCATCCCGCCCCTAACTCCGCCCAGTTCCGCCCATTCTCCG
CCCCATGGCTGACTAATTTTTTTTATTTATGCAGAGGCCGAGGCCGCCTCGGCCTCTGAGCTATTCCAGA
AGTAGTGAGGAGGCTTTTTTGGAGGCCTAGGCTTTTGCAAAAAGCTCCCGGGAGCTTGTATATCCATTTT
CGGATCTGATCAAGAGACAGGATGAGGATCGTTTCGCATGATTGAACAAGATGGATTGCACGCAGGTTCT
CCGGCCGCTTGGGTGGAGAGGCTATTCGGCTATGACTGGGCACAACAGACAATCGGCTGCTCTGATGCCG
CCGTGTTCCGGCTGTCAGCGCAGGGGCGCCCGGTTCTTTTTGTCAAGACCGACCTGTCCGGTGCCCTGAA
TGAACTGCAGGACGAGGCAGCGCGGCTATCGTGGCTGGCCACGACGGGCGTTCCTTGCGCAGCTGTGCTC
GACGTTGTCACTGAAGCGGGAAGGGACTGGCTGCTATTGGGCGAAGTGCCGGGGCAGGATCTCCTGTCAT
CTCACCTTGCTCCTGCCGAGAAAGTATCCATCATGGCTGATGCAATGCGGCGGCTGCATACGCTTGATCC
GGCTACCTGCCCATTCGACCACCAAGCGAAACATCGCATCGAGCGAGCACGTACTCGGATGGAAGCCGGT
CTTGTCGATCAGGATGATCTGGACGAAGAGCATCAGGGGCTCGCGCCAGCCGAACTGTTCGCCAGGCTCA
AGGCGCGCATGCCCGACGGCGAGGATCTCGTCGTGACCCATGGCGATGCCTGCTTGCCGAATATCATGGT
GGAAAATGGCCGCTTTTCTGGATTCATCGACTGTGGCCGGCTGGGTGTGGCCGACCGCTATCAGGACATA
GCGTTGGCTACCCGTGATATTGCTGAAGAGCTTGGCGGCGAATGGGCTGACCGCTTCCTCGTGCTTTACG
GTATCGCCGCTCCCGATTCGCAGCGCATCGCCTTCTATCGCCTTCTTGACGAGTTCTTCTGAGCGGGACT
CTGGGGTTCGAAATGACCGACCAAGCGACGCCCAACCTGCCATCACGAGATTTCGATTCCACCGCCGCCT
TCTATGAAAGGTTGGGCTTCGGAATCGTTTTCCGGGACGCCGGCTGGATGATCCTCCAGCGCGGGGATCT
CATGCTGGAGTTCTTCGCCCACCCCAACTTGTTTATTGCAGCTTATAATGGTTACAAATAAAGCAATAGC
ATCACAAATTTCACAAATAAAGCATTTTTTTCACTGCATTCTAGTTGTGGTTTGTCCAAACTCATCAATG
TATCTTATCATGTCTGTATACCGTCGACCTCTAGCTAGAGCTTGGCGTAATCATGGTCATAGCTGTTTCC
TGTGTGAAATTGTTATCCGCTCACAATTCCACACAACATACGAGCCGGAAGCATAAAGTGTAAAGCCTGG
GGTGCCTAATGAGTGAGCTAACTCACATTAATTGCGTTGCGCTCACTGCCCGCTTTCCAGTCGGGAAACC
TGTCGTGCCAGCTGCATTAATGAATCGGCCAACGCGCGGGGAGAGGCGGTTTGCGTATTGGGCGCTCTTC
CGCTTCCTCGCTCACTGACTCGCTGCGCTCGGTCGTTCGGCTGCGGCGAGCGGTATCAGCTCACTCAAAG
GCGGTAATACGGTTATCCACAGAATCAGGGGATAACGCAGGAAAGAACATGTGAGCAAAAGGCCAGCAAA
AGGCCAGGAACCGTAAAAAGGCCGCGTTGCTGGCGTTTTTCCATAGGCTCCGCCCCCCTGACGAGCATCA
CAAAAATCGACGCTCAAGTCAGAGGTGGCGAAACCCGACAGGACTATAAAGATACCAGGCGTTTCCCCCT
GGAAGCTCCCTCGTGCGCTCTCCTGTTCCGACCCTGCCGCTTACCGGATACCTGTCCGCCTTTCTCCCTT
CGGGAAGCGTGGCGCTTTCTCATAGCTCACGCTGTAGGTATCTCAGTTCGGTGTAGGTCGTTCGCTCCAA
GCTGGGCTGTGTGCACGAACCCCCCGTTCAGCCCGACCGCTGCGCCTTATCCGGTAACTATCGTCTTGAG
TCCAACCCGGTAAGACACGACTTATCGCCACTGGCAGCAGCCACTGGTAACAGGATTAGCAGAGCGAGGT
ATGTAGGCGGTGCTACAGAGTTCTTGAAGTGGTGGCCTAACTACGGCTACACTAGAAGAACAGTATTTGG
TATCTGCGCTCTGCTGAAGCCAGTTACCTTCGGAAAAAGAGTTGGTAGCTCTTGATCCGGCAAACAAACC
ACCGCTGGTAGCGGTGGTTTTTTTGTTTGCAAGCAGCAGATTACGCGCAGAAAAAAAGGATCTCAAGAAG
ATCCTTTGATCTTTTCTACGGGGTCTGACGCTCAGTGGAACGAAAACTCACGTTAAGGGATTTTGGTCAT
GAGATTATCAAAAAGGATCTTCACCTAGATCCTTTTAAATTAAAAATGAAGTTTTAAATCAATCTAAAGT
ATATATGAGTAAACTTGGTCTGACAGTTACCAATGCTTAATCAGTGAGGCACCTATCTCAGCGATCTGTC
TATTTCGTTCATCCATAGTTGCCTGACTCCCCGTCGTGTAGATAACTACGATACGGGAGGGCTTACCATC
TGGCCCCAGTGCTGCAATGATACCGCGAGACCCACGCTCACCGGCTCCAGATTTATCAGCAATAAACCAG
CCAGCCGGAAGGGCCGAGCGCAGAAGTGGTCCTGCAACTTTATCCGCCTCCATCCAGTCTATTAATTGTT
GCCGGGAAGCTAGAGTAAGTAGTTCGCCAGTTAATAGTTTGCGCAACGTTGTTGCCATTGCTACAGGCAT
CGTGGTGTCACGCTCGTCGTTTGGTATGGCTTCATTCAGCTCCGGTTCCCAACGATCAAGGCGAGTTACA
TGATCCCCCATGTTGTGCAAAAAAGCGGTTAGCTCCTTCGGTCCTCCGATCGTTGTCAGAAGTAAGTTGG
CCGCAGTGTTATCACTCATGGTTATGGCAGCACTGCATAATTCTCTTACTGTCATGCCATCCGTAAGATG
CTTTTCTGTGACTGGTGAGTACTCAACCAAGTCATTCTGAGAATAGTGTATGCGGCGACCGAGTTGCTCT
TGCCCGGCGTCAATACGGGATAATACCGCGCCACATAGCAGAACTTTAAAAGTGCTCATCATTGGAAAAC
GTTCTTCGGGGCGAAAACTCTCAAGGATCTTACCGCTGTTGAGATCCAGTTCGATGTAACCCACTCGTGC
ACCCAACTGATCTTCAGCATCTTTTACTTTCACCAGCGTTTCTGGGTGAGCAAAAACAGGAAGGCAAAAT
GCCGCAAAAAAGGGAATAAGGGCGACACGGAAATGTTGAATACTCATACTCTTCCTTTTTCAATATTATT
GAAGCATTTATCAGGGTTATTGTCTCATGAGCGGATACATATTTGAATGTATTTAGAAAAATAAACAAAT
AGGGGTTCCGCGCACATTTCCCCGAAAAGTGCCACCTG
[124 nt withheld, positions 7669-7792]
C
[91 nt withheld, positions 7794-7884]
A
[49 nt withheld, positions 7886-7934]
CCTTTGACGTTGGAGTCCACGTTCTTT
[37 nt withheld, positions 7962-7998]
ACCCTATCTCGGTCTATTCTTTTGATTTATAAGGGATTTTGCCGATTTCGGCCTATTGGTTAAAAAATGA
GCTGATTTAACAAAAATTTAACGCGAATTTT
Features (pLannotate 1.2.2; 20 found; start..end, strand, type, name):
      1..25      +  rep_origin     M13 ori (fragment): M13 bacteriophage origin of replication; arrow indicates direction of (+) strand synthesis
     29..183     -  CDS            lacZα (fragment): LacZα fragment of β-galactosidase; lacZ fragment
    343..722     +  enhancer       CMV enhancer: human cytomegalovirus immediate early enhancer
    724..923     +  promoter       CMV promoter: human cytomegalovirus (CMV) immediate early promoter
    952..970     +  promoter       T7 promoter: promoter for bacteriophage T7 RNA polymerase
   1059..1083    +  CDS            3xFLAG (fragment): three tandem FLAG® epitope tags
   1101..3239    +  CDS            POLH (sequence partly withheld): POLH_HUMAN - Also known as RAD30, RAD30A, XPV. Experimental evidence at protein level: Swiss-Prot protein existence level 1. DNA polymerase specifically involved in the DNA repair by translesion synthesis (TLS) (PubMed:10385124, PubMed:11743006, PubMed:24449906, PubMed:24553286, PubMed:16357261). Due to low processivity on both damaged and normal DNA, cooperates with the heterotetrameric (REV3L, REV7, POLD2 and POLD3) POLZ complex for complete bypass of DNA lesions. Inserts one or 2 nucleotide(s) opposite the lesion, the primer is further extended by the tetrameric POLZ complex. In the case of
   3331..3953    +  polyA_signal   hGH poly(A) signal: human growth hormone polyadenylation signal
   3982..4311    +  promoter       SV40 promoter: SV40 enhancer and early promoter
   4378..5169    +  CDS            neo: KKA2_KLEPN - Also known as kan, nptII. Experimental evidence at protein level: Swiss-Prot protein existence level 1. Resistance to kanamycin, neomycin, paromomycin, ribostamycin, butirosin and gentamicin B. From Klebsiella pneumoniae.
   5193..5351    +  CDS            ble (fragment): BLE_KLEPN - Experimental evidence at protein level: Swiss-Prot protein existence level 1. Binding protein with a strong affinity to the bleomycin family of antibiotics. Binds to CL990; an antimitotic-antibiotic compound. From Klebsiella pneumoniae.
   5346..5467    +  polyA_signal   SV40 poly(A) signal: SV40 polyadenylation signal
   5540..5556    -  protein_bind   lac operator: The lac repressor binds to the lac operator to inhibit transcription in E. coli. This inhibition can be relieved by adding lactose or isopropyl-β-D-thiogalactopyranoside (IPTG). lac repressor encoded by lacI
   5564..5594    -  promoter       lac promoter: promoter for the E. coli lac operon
   5609..5630    -  protein_bind   CAP binding site: CAP binding activates transcription in the presence of cAMP. E. coli catabolite activator protein
   5643..5735    -  CDS            lacI (fragment): lac repressor; lacI; The lac repressor binds to the lac operator to inhibit transcription in E. coli. This inhibition can be relieved by adding lactose or isopropyl-β-D-thiogalactopyranoside (IPTG).
   5918..6506    -  rep_origin     ori: high-copy-number ColE1/pMB1/pBR322/pUC origin of replication
   6677..7537    -  CDS            AmpR: β-lactamase; bla; confers resistance to ampicillin, carbenicillin, and related antibiotics
   7538..7642    -  promoter       AmpR promoter: bla
   7669..8097    +  rep_origin     f1 ori (sequence partly withheld): f1 bacteriophage origin of replication; arrow indicates direction of (+) strand synthesis
