[The description below was written by a language model from this plasmid's Addgene catalogue record and pLannotate feature annotations shown in this document.]
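Description:
pCMV6-AN-DDK_NLS~K682R_K686R_K69R_K709R (4KR) POLH is a mammalian expression plasmid of about 8.1 kb built on the commercial pCMV6-AN-DDK backbone. It encodes human DNA polymerase eta (POLH), a translesion synthesis polymerase also known as RAD30A or XPV. The coding sequence has been optimised for expression in human cells and carries four lysine-to-arginine substitutions. The record lists these as K682R, K686R, K69R and K709R. Transcription is driven by the human cytomegalovirus immediate-early enhancer and promoter and terminated by the human growth hormone polyadenylation signal. A T7 promoter lies between the CMV promoter and the open reading frame. The protein carries an N-terminal FLAG (DDK) epitope supplied by the backbone, which the annotation detects as a short FLAG match just upstream of POLH. The catalogue entry also describes a nuclear localisation signal in this N-terminal tag region, although the feature table does not annotate it separately.

For stable selection in mammalian cells, an SV40 early promoter drives the neomycin phosphotransferase gene, which confers G418 resistance, followed by an SV40 polyadenylation signal. In E. coli the plasmid is maintained at high copy through a ColE1/pUC-type origin and selected with ampicillin via the β-lactamase gene. An f1 origin and remnants of lac-derived sequences are also present.

The plasmid is described as a variant of the corresponding wild-type NLS~FLAG POLH construct. The associated study concerns regulation of polymerase eta by mono-ubiquitination and mono-NEDDylation. The lysine-to-arginine changes would be expected to remove candidate modification sites for comparison with the wild-type protein, though the record does not state this explicitly.
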