Addgene plasmid #246407: pCMV6-AN-DDK_ NLS~K682R_K686R_K69R_K709R (4KR) POLH
Purpose: Expresses K682R_K686R_K69R_K709R POLH with an N-terminal NLS~FLAG tag in mammalian cells
Depositing lab: Roger Woodgate. Depositing organization: National Institute of Child Health and Human Development (NICHD). Publication: Human DNA polymerase eta is regulated by mutually exclusive mono-ubiquitination and mono-NEDDylation. Moreno NC, Korchak EJ, Latancia MT, D'Orlando DA, Adegbenro T, Barnes RP, Bezsonova I, Woodgate R, Ashton NW. Nucleic Acids Res. 2026 Feb 5;54(4):gkag098. doi: 10.1093/nar/gkag098. PubMed 41693564.
Backbone
  Vector backbone: pCMV6-AN-DDK
  Backbone manufacturer: Origene
  Total vector size (bp): 8096
  Vector type: Mammalian Expression
  Selectable markers: Neomycin (select with G418)
Growth in bacteria
  Bacterial resistance: Ampicillin, 100 μg/mL
  Growth temperature: 37°C
  Growth strain: DH5alpha
  Copy number: High Copy
Gene/Insert
  Gene/Insert name: POLH (alt name: DNA polymerase eta)
  Species: H. sapiens (human)
  Mutation: POLH K682R_K686R_K69R_K709R. Coding sequence has been optimised for expression in human cells
  Entrez Gene: POLH (a.k.a. RAD30, RAD30A, XP-V, XPV)
  Tag / fusion protein: FLAG (N terminal on backbone)
Terms and licenses: Academic/Nonprofit Terms; Industry Terms: Not Available to Industry
Depositor comments: This plasmid is a variant of pCMV6-AN-DDK_NLS~WT POLH (Addgene #246405) with mutations K682R_K686R_K69R_K709R. Please visit https://doi.org/10.1101/2024.10.12.618026 for bioRxiv preprint.
How to cite: pCMV6-AN-DDK_ NLS~K682R_K686R_K69R_K709R (4KR) POLH was a gift from Roger Woodgate (Addgene plasmid # 246407 ; http://n2t.net/addgene:246407 ; RRID:Addgene_246407)
